Addgene plasmid #201597: LENTICRISPR-HK2_sgRNA2
Purpose: CRISPR/Cas9-mediated gene knock-out
Depositing lab: Alexis Jourdain & Vamsi Mootha. Depositing organization: Broad Institute. Publication: Loss of LUC7L2 and U1 snRNP subunits shifts energy metabolism from glycolysis to OXPHOS. Jourdain AA, Begg BE, Mick E, Shah H, Calvo SE, Skinner OS, Sharma R, Blue SM, Yeo GW, Burge CB, Mootha VK. Mol Cell. 2021 May 6;81(9):1905-1919.e12. doi: 10.1016/j.molcel.2021.02.033. Epub 2021 Apr 13. PubMed 33852893.
Backbone
  Vector backbone: lentiCRISPR v2
  Backbone manufacturer: Feng Zhang, Addgene #52961
  Vector type: Lentiviral, CRISPR
  Selectable markers: Puromycin
Growth in bacteria
  Bacterial resistance: Ampicillin, 100 μg/mL
  Growth temperature: 37°C
  Growth strain: NEB Stable
  Copy number: High Copy
Gene/Insert
  Gene/Insert name: HK2
  gRNA/shRNA sequence: TTACTTTCACCCAAAGCACA
  Species: H. sapiens (human)
  Entrez Gene: HK2 (a.k.a. HKII, HXK2)
  Cloning method: Restriction Enzyme; 5′ cloning site BsmBI (unknown if destroyed); 3′ cloning site BsmBI (unknown if destroyed)
Terms and licenses: Academic/Nonprofit Terms; Industry Terms: Not Available to Industry
How to cite: LENTICRISPR-HK2_sgRNA2 was a gift from Alexis Jourdain & Vamsi Mootha (Addgene plasmid # 201597 ; http://n2t.net/addgene:201597 ; RRID:Addgene_201597)
