[The description below was written by a language model from this plasmid's Addgene catalogue record and pLannotate feature annotations shown in this document.]
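Description:
LENTICRISPR-HK2_sgRNA2 is an all-in-one lentiviral CRISPR/Cas9 knock-out plasmid built on the lentiCRISPR v2 backbone. It carries a single guide RNA directed against human HK2 (hexokinase 2), cloned into the backbone's BsmBI sites. The sequenced plasmid is about 13 kb. In E. coli it is maintained through a high-copy ColE1/pUC-type origin with ampicillin selection (AmpR), and an f1 origin is also present.

The transfer cassette has the layout of a third-generation, self-inactivating HIV-1 vector. A CMV enhancer/promoter sits upstream of a truncated 5' LTR and drives genomic RNA production in packaging cells. It is followed by the Ψ packaging signal with a gag fragment, the RRE for Rev-dependent nuclear export, and the cPPT/CTS. The cassette ends in a ΔU3 3' LTR, with a bGH polyadenylation signal downstream. Between the LTRs, a human U6 (RNA polymerase III) promoter expresses the HK2 spacer fused to the S. pyogenes gRNA scaffold. An EF-1α core promoter drives S. pyogenes Cas9, followed by a puromycin N-acetyltransferase coding region. The feature table does not annotate the linker joining these two reading frames. A WPRE downstream enhances transcript expression.

Outside the viral region, the plasmid carries an SV40/EM7-driven BleoR cassette with an SV40 poly(A) signal, which is not packaged into virus. After packaging and transduction, integrated cells can be selected with puromycin, and Cas9 guided to HK2 makes double-strand breaks that disrupt the gene. The stated purpose is CRISPR/Cas9-mediated knock-out, and the associated publication concerns the balance between glycolysis and oxidative phosphorylation in energy metabolism.
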