Features (pLannotate 1.2.2; 33 found; start..end, strand, type, name):
    217..397     +  LTR            5' LTR (truncated): truncated 5' long terminal repeat (LTR) from HIV-1
    444..569     +  misc_feature   HIV-1 Ψ: packaging signal of human immunodeficiency virus type 1
    553..916     +  CDS            HIV-1 gag (fragment): gag protein from human immunodeficiency virus 1; gag
   1062..1295    +  misc_feature   RRE: The Rev response element (RRE) of HIV-1 allows for Rev-dependent mRNA export from the nucleus to the cytoplasm.
   1672..1772    +  CDS            Rev (fragment): human immunodeficiency virus 1 (HIV-1) Rev protein; rev; enhances nuclear export of unspliced and incompletely spliced viral mRNAs
   1822..1939    +  misc_feature   cPPT/CTS: central polypurine tract and central termination sequence of HIV-1
   1990..2230    +  promoter       U6 promoter: RNA polymerase III promoter for human U6 snRNA
   2260..2335    +  misc_RNA       gRNA scaffold: guide RNA scaffold for the Streptococcus pyogenes CRISPR/Cas9 system
   2353..2371    +  CDS            small t antigen (fragment): SV40 (simian virus 40) small t antigen
   2397..2608    +  promoter       EF-1α core promoter: core promoter for human elongation factor EF-1α
   2633..6736    +  CDS            Cas9: Cas9 (Csn1) endonuclease from the Streptococcus pyogenes Type II CRISPR/Cas system generates RNA-guided double strand breaks in DNA
   6874..7471    +  CDS            PuroR (fragment): puromycin N-acetyltransferase; pac from Streptomyces; confers resistance to puromycin
   7487..8075    +  misc_feature   WPRE: woodchuck hepatitis virus posttranscriptional regulatory element
   8126..8145    +  misc_feature   cPPT/CTS (fragment): central polypurine tract and central termination sequence of HIV-1
   8147..8380    +  LTR            3' LTR (ΔU3): self-inactivating 3' long terminal repeat (LTR) from HIV-1
   8412..8636    +  polyA_signal   bGH poly(A) signal: bovine growth hormone polyadenylation signal
   8640..8661    +  promoter       SV40 promoter (fragment): SV40 enhancer and early promoter
   8682..9110    +  rep_origin     f1 ori (sequence partly withheld): f1 bacteriophage origin of replication; arrow indicates direction of (+) strand synthesis
   9124..9453    +  promoter       SV40 promoter: SV40 enhancer and early promoter
   9501..9548    +  promoter       EM7 promoter: synthetic bacterial promoter&nbsp
   9567..9941    +  CDS            BleoR: antibiotic-binding protein; Sh ble from Streptoalloteichus hindustanus; confers resistance to bleomycin, phleomycin, and Zeocin™
   9951..10076   +  CDS            ble (fragment): BLE_KLEPN - Experimental evidence at protein level: Swiss-Prot protein existence level 1. Binding protein with a strong affinity to the bleomycin family of antibiotics. Binds to CL990; an antimitotic-antibiotic compound. From Klebsiella pneumoniae.
  10071..10192   +  polyA_signal   SV40 poly(A) signal: SV40 polyadenylation signal
  10263..10285   -  protein_bind   lac operator (fragment): The lac repressor binds to the lac operator to inhibit transcription in E. coli. This inhibition can be relieved by adding lactose or isopropyl-β-D-thiogalactopyranoside (IPTG). lac repressor encoded by lacI
  10289..10319   -  promoter       lac promoter: promoter for the E. coli lac operon
  10334..10355   -  protein_bind   CAP binding site: CAP binding activates transcription in the presence of cAMP. E. coli catabolite activator protein
  10368..10460   -  CDS            lacI (fragment): lac repressor; lacI; The lac repressor binds to the lac operator to inhibit transcription in E. coli. This inhibition can be relieved by adding lactose or isopropyl-β-D-thiogalactopyranoside (IPTG).
  10643..11231   -  rep_origin     ori: high-copy-number ColE1/pMB1/pBR322/pUC origin of replication
  11402..12262   -  CDS            AmpR: β-lactamase; bla; confers resistance to ampicillin, carbenicillin, and related antibiotics
  12263..12367   -  promoter       AmpR promoter: bla
  12426..12478   -  misc_feature   bom (fragment): basis of mobility region from pBR322
  12633..13012   +  enhancer       CMV enhancer: human cytomegalovirus immediate early enhancer
  13013..199     +  promoter       CMV promoter (across the origin): human cytomegalovirus (CMV) immediate early promoter
>Addgene plasmid #201597 | LENTICRISPR-HK2_sgRNA2 | addgene full sequence | sequence record 395654 | Addgene NGS Result
TGATGCGGTTTTGGCAGTACATCAATGGGCGTGGATAGCGGTTTGACTCACGGGGATTTCCAAGTCTCCA
CCCCATTGACGTCAATGGGAGTTTGTTTTGGCACCAAAATCAACGGGACTTTCCAAAATGTCGTAACAAC
TCCGCCCCATTGACGCAAATGGGCGGTAGGCGTGTACGGTGGGAGGTCTATATAAGCAGCGCGTTTTGCC
TGTACTGGGTCTCTCTGGTTAGACCAGATCTGAGCCTGGGAGCTCTCTGGCTAACTAGGGAACCCACTGC
TTAAGCCTCAATAAAGCTTGCCTTGAGTGCTTCAAGTAGTGTGTGCCCGTCTGTTGTGTGACTCTGGTAA
CTAGAGATCCCTCAGACCCTTTTAGTCAGTGTGGAAAATCTCTAGCAGTGGCGCCCGAACAGGGACTTGA
AAGCGAAAGGGAAACCAGAGGAGCTCTCTCGACGCAGGACTCGGCTTGCTGAAGCGCGCACGGCAAGAGG
CGAGGGGCGGCGACTGGTGAGTACGCCAAAAATTTTGACTAGCGGAGGCTAGAAGGAGAGAGATGGGTGC
GAGAGCGTCAGTATTAAGCGGGGGAGAATTAGATCGCGATGGGAAAAAATTCGGTTAAGGCCAGGGGGAA
AGAAAAAATATAAATTAAAACATATAGTATGGGCAAGCAGGGAGCTAGAACGATTCGCAGTTAATCCTGG
CCTGTTAGAAACATCAGAAGGCTGTAGACAAATACTGGGACAGCTACAACCATCCCTTCAGACAGGATCA
GAAGAACTTAGATCATTATATAATACAGTAGCAACCCTCTATTGTGTGCATCAAAGGATAGAGATAAAAG
ACACCAAGGAAGCTTTAGACAAGATAGAGGAAGAGCAAAACAAAAGTAAGACCACCGCACAGCAAGCGGC
CGCTGATCTTCAGACCTGGAGGAGGAGATATGAGGGACAATTGGAGAAGTGAATTATATAAATATAAAGT
AGTAAAAATTGAACCATTAGGAGTAGCACCCACCAAGGCAAAGAGAAGAGTGGTGCAGAGAGAAAAAAGA
GCAGTGGGAATAGGAGCTTTGTTCCTTGGGTTCTTGGGAGCAGCAGGAAGCACTATGGGCGCAGCGTCAA
TGACGCTGACGGTACAGGCCAGACAATTATTGTCTGGTATAGTGCAGCAGCAGAACAATTTGCTGAGGGC
TATTGAGGCGCAACAGCATCTGTTGCAACTCACAGTCTGGGGCATCAAGCAGCTCCAGGCAAGAATCCTG
GCTGTGGAAAGATACCTAAAGGATCAACAGCTCCTGGGGATTTGGGGTTGCTCTGGAAAACTCATTTGCA
CCACTGCTGTGCCTTGGAATGCTAGTTGGAGTAATAAATCTCTGGAACAGATTTGGAATCACACGACCTG
GATGGAGTGGGACAGAGAAATTAACAATTACACAAGCTTAATACACTCCTTAATTGAAGAATCGCAAAAC
CAGCAAGAAAAGAATGAACAAGAATTATTGGAATTAGATAAATGGGCAAGTTTGTGGAATTGGTTTAACA
TAACAAATTGGCTGTGGTATATAAAATTATTCATAATGATAGTAGGAGGCTTGGTAGGTTTAAGAATAGT
TTTTGCTGTACTTTCTATAGTGAATAGAGTTAGGCAGGGATATTCACCATTATCGTTTCAGACCCACCTC
CCAACCCCGAGGGGACCCGACAGGCCCGAAGGAATAGAAGAAGAAGGTGGAGAGAGAGACAGAGACAGAT
CCATTCGATTAGTGAACGGATCGGCACTGCGTGCGCCAATTCTGCAGACAAATGGCAGTATTCATCCACA
ATTTTAAAAGAAAAGGGGGGATTGGGGGGTACAGTGCAGGGGAAAGAATAGTAGACATAATAGCAACAGA
CATACAAACTAAAGAATTACAAAAACAAATTACAAAAATTCAAAATTTTCGGGTTTATTACAGGGACAGC
AGAGATCCAGTTTGGTTAATTAAGGTACCGAGGGCCTATTTCCCATGATTCCTTCATATTTGCATATACG
ATACAAGGCTGTTAGAGAGATAATTAGAATTAATTTGACTGTAAACACAAAGATATTAGTACAAAATACG
TGACGTAGAAAGTAATAATTTCTTGGGTAGTTTGCAGTTTTAAAATTATGTTTTAAAATGGACTATCATA
TGCTTACCGTAACTTGAAAGTATTTCGATTTCTTGGCTTTATATATCTTGTGGAAAGGACGAAACACCGT
TACTTTCACCCAAAGCACAGTTTTAGAGCTAGAAATAGCAAGTTAAAATAAGGCTAGTCCGTTATCAACT
TGAAAAAGTGGCACCGAGTCGGTGCTTTTTTGAATTCGCTAGCTAGGTCTTGAAAGGAGTGGGAATTGGC
TCCGGTGCCCGTCAGTGGGCAGAGCGCACATCGCCCACAGTCCCCGAGAAGTTGGGGGGAGGGGTCGGCA
ATTGATCCGGTGCCTAGAGAAGGTGGCGCGGGGTAAACTGGGAAAGTGATGTCGTGTACTGGCTCCGCCT
TTTTCCCGAGGGTGGGGGAGAACCGTATATAAGTGCAGTAGTCGCCGTGAACGTTCTTTTTCGCAACGGG
TTTGCCGCCAGAACACAGGACCGGTTCTAGAGCGCTGCCACCATGGACAAGAAGTACAGCATCGGCCTGG
ACATCGGCACCAACTCTGTGGGCTGGGCCGTGATCACCGACGAGTACAAGGTGCCCAGCAAGAAATTCAA
GGTGCTGGGCAACACCGACCGGCACAGCATCAAGAAGAACCTGATCGGAGCCCTGCTGTTCGACAGCGGC
GAAACAGCCGAGGCCACCCGGCTGAAGAGAACCGCCAGAAGAAGATACACCAGACGGAAGAACCGGATCT
GCTATCTGCAAGAGATCTTCAGCAACGAGATGGCCAAGGTGGACGACAGCTTCTTCCACAGACTGGAAGA
GTCCTTCCTGGTGGAAGAGGATAAGAAGCACGAGCGGCACCCCATCTTCGGCAACATCGTGGACGAGGTG
GCCTACCACGAGAAGTACCCCACCATCTACCACCTGAGAAAGAAACTGGTGGACAGCACCGACAAGGCCG
ACCTGCGGCTGATCTATCTGGCCCTGGCCCACATGATCAAGTTCCGGGGCCACTTCCTGATCGAGGGCGA
CCTGAACCCCGACAACAGCGACGTGGACAAGCTGTTCATCCAGCTGGTGCAGACCTACAACCAGCTGTTC
GAGGAAAACCCCATCAACGCCAGCGGCGTGGACGCCAAGGCCATCCTGTCTGCCAGACTGAGCAAGAGCA
GACGGCTGGAAAATCTGATCGCCCAGCTGCCCGGCGAGAAGAAGAATGGCCTGTTCGGAAACCTGATTGC
CCTGAGCCTGGGCCTGACCCCCAACTTCAAGAGCAACTTCGACCTGGCCGAGGATGCCAAACTGCAGCTG
AGCAAGGACACCTACGACGACGACCTGGACAACCTGCTGGCCCAGATCGGCGACCAGTACGCCGACCTGT
TTCTGGCCGCCAAGAACCTGTCCGACGCCATCCTGCTGAGCGACATCCTGAGAGTGAACACCGAGATCAC
CAAGGCCCCCCTGAGCGCCTCTATGATCAAGAGATACGACGAGCACCACCAGGACCTGACCCTGCTGAAA
GCTCTCGTGCGGCAGCAGCTGCCTGAGAAGTACAAAGAGATTTTCTTCGACCAGAGCAAGAACGGCTACG
CCGGCTACATTGACGGCGGAGCCAGCCAGGAAGAGTTCTACAAGTTCATCAAGCCCATCCTGGAAAAGAT
GGACGGCACCGAGGAACTGCTCGTGAAGCTGAACAGAGAGGACCTGCTGCGGAAGCAGCGGACCTTCGAC
AACGGCAGCATCCCCCACCAGATCCACCTGGGAGAGCTGCACGCCATTCTGCGGCGGCAGGAAGATTTTT
ACCCATTCCTGAAGGACAACCGGGAAAAGATCGAGAAGATCCTGACCTTCCGCATCCCCTACTACGTGGG
CCCTCTGGCCAGGGGAAACAGCAGATTCGCCTGGATGACCAGAAAGAGCGAGGAAACCATCACCCCCTGG
AACTTCGAGGAAGTGGTGGACAAGGGCGCTTCCGCCCAGAGCTTCATCGAGCGGATGACCAACTTCGATA
AGAACCTGCCCAACGAGAAGGTGCTGCCCAAGCACAGCCTGCTGTACGAGTACTTCACCGTGTATAACGA
GCTGACCAAAGTGAAATACGTGACCGAGGGAATGAGAAAGCCCGCCTTCCTGAGCGGCGAGCAGAAAAAG
GCCATCGTGGACCTGCTGTTCAAGACCAACCGGAAAGTGACCGTGAAGCAGCTGAAAGAGGACTACTTCA
AGAAAATCGAGTGCTTCGACTCCGTGGAAATCTCCGGCGTGGAAGATCGGTTCAACGCCTCCCTGGGCAC
ATACCACGATCTGCTGAAAATTATCAAGGACAAGGACTTCCTGGACAATGAGGAAAACGAGGACATTCTG
GAAGATATCGTGCTGACCCTGACACTGTTTGAGGACAGAGAGATGATCGAGGAACGGCTGAAAACCTATG
CCCACCTGTTCGACGACAAAGTGATGAAGCAGCTGAAGCGGCGGAGATACACCGGCTGGGGCAGGCTGAG
CCGGAAGCTGATCAACGGCATCCGGGACAAGCAGTCCGGCAAGACAATCCTGGATTTCCTGAAGTCCGAC
GGCTTCGCCAACAGAAACTTCATGCAGCTGATCCACGACGACAGCCTGACCTTTAAAGAGGACATCCAGA
AAGCCCAGGTGTCCGGCCAGGGCGATAGCCTGCACGAGCACATTGCCAATCTGGCCGGCAGCCCCGCCAT
TAAGAAGGGCATCCTGCAGACAGTGAAGGTGGTGGACGAGCTCGTGAAAGTGATGGGCCGGCACAAGCCC
GAGAACATCGTGATCGAAATGGCCAGAGAGAACCAGACCACCCAGAAGGGACAGAAGAACAGCCGCGAGA
GAATGAAGCGGATCGAAGAGGGCATCAAAGAGCTGGGCAGCCAGATCCTGAAAGAACACCCCGTGGAAAA
CACCCAGCTGCAGAACGAGAAGCTGTACCTGTACTACCTGCAGAATGGGCGGGATATGTACGTGGACCAG
GAACTGGACATCAACCGGCTGTCCGACTACGATGTGGACCATATCGTGCCTCAGAGCTTTCTGAAGGACG
ACTCCATCGACAACAAGGTGCTGACCAGAAGCGACAAGAACCGGGGCAAGAGCGACAACGTGCCCTCCGA
AGAGGTCGTGAAGAAGATGAAGAACTACTGGCGGCAGCTGCTGAACGCCAAGCTGATTACCCAGAGAAAG
TTCGACAATCTGACCAAGGCCGAGAGAGGCGGCCTGAGCGAACTGGATAAGGCCGGCTTCATCAAGAGAC
AGCTGGTGGAAACCCGGCAGATCACAAAGCACGTGGCACAGATCCTGGACTCCCGGATGAACACTAAGTA
CGACGAGAATGACAAGCTGATCCGGGAAGTGAAAGTGATCACCCTGAAGTCCAAGCTGGTGTCCGATTTC
CGGAAGGATTTCCAGTTTTACAAAGTGCGCGAGATCAACAACTACCACCACGCCCACGACGCCTACCTGA
ACGCCGTCGTGGGAACCGCCCTGATCAAAAAGTACCCTAAGCTGGAAAGCGAGTTCGTGTACGGCGACTA
CAAGGTGTACGACGTGCGGAAGATGATCGCCAAGAGCGAGCAGGAAATCGGCAAGGCTACCGCCAAGTAC
TTCTTCTACAGCAACATCATGAACTTTTTCAAGACCGAGATTACCCTGGCCAACGGCGAGATCCGGAAGC
GGCCTCTGATCGAGACAAACGGCGAAACCGGGGAGATCGTGTGGGATAAGGGCCGGGATTTTGCCACCGT
GCGGAAAGTGCTGAGCATGCCCCAAGTGAATATCGTGAAAAAGACCGAGGTGCAGACAGGCGGCTTCAGC
AAAGAGTCTATCCTGCCCAAGAGGAACAGCGATAAGCTGATCGCCAGAAAGAAGGACTGGGACCCTAAGA
AGTACGGCGGCTTCGACAGCCCCACCGTGGCCTATTCTGTGCTGGTGGTGGCCAAAGTGGAAAAGGGCAA
GTCCAAGAAACTGAAGAGTGTGAAAGAGCTGCTGGGGATCACCATCATGGAAAGAAGCAGCTTCGAGAAG
AATCCCATCGACTTTCTGGAAGCCAAGGGCTACAAAGAAGTGAAAAAGGACCTGATCATCAAGCTGCCTA
AGTACTCCCTGTTCGAGCTGGAAAACGGCCGGAAGAGAATGCTGGCCTCTGCCGGCGAACTGCAGAAGGG
AAACGAACTGGCCCTGCCCTCCAAATATGTGAACTTCCTGTACCTGGCCAGCCACTATGAGAAGCTGAAG
GGCTCCCCCGAGGATAATGAGCAGAAACAGCTGTTTGTGGAACAGCACAAGCACTACCTGGACGAGATCA
TCGAGCAGATCAGCGAGTTCTCCAAGAGAGTGATCCTGGCCGACGCTAATCTGGACAAAGTGCTGTCCGC
CTACAACAAGCACCGGGATAAGCCCATCAGAGAGCAGGCCGAGAATATCATCCACCTGTTTACCCTGACC
AATCTGGGAGCCCCTGCCGCCTTCAAGTACTTTGACACCACCATCGACCGGAAGAGGTACACCAGCACCA
AAGAGGTGCTGGACGCCACCCTGATCCACCAGAGCATCACCGGCCTGTACGAGACACGGATCGACCTGTC
TCAGCTGGGAGGCGACAAGCGACCTGCCGCCACAAAGAAGGCTGGACAGGCTAAGAAGAAGAAAGATTAC
AAAGACGATGACGATAAGGGATCCGGCGCAACAAACTTCTCTCTGCTGAAACAAGCCGGAGATGTCGAAG
AGAATCCTGGACCGACCGAGTACAAGCCCACGGTGCGCCTCGCCACCCGCGACGACGTCCCCAGGGCCGT
ACGCACCCTCGCCGCCGCGTTCGCCGACTACCCCGCCACGCGCCACACCGTCGATCCGGACCGCCACATC
GAGCGGGTCACCGAGCTGCAAGAACTCTTCCTCACGCGCGTCGGGCTCGACATCGGCAAGGTGTGGGTCG
CGGACGACGGCGCCGCGGTGGCGGTCTGGACCACGCCGGAGAGCGTCGAAGCGGGGGCGGTGTTCGCCGA
GATCGGCCCGCGCATGGCCGAGTTGAGCGGTTCCCGGCTGGCCGCGCAGCAACAGATGGAAGGCCTCCTG
GCGCCGCACCGGCCCAAGGAGCCCGCGTGGTTCCTGGCCACCGTCGGAGTCTCGCCCGACCACCAGGGCA
AGGGTCTGGGCAGCGCCGTCGTGCTCCCCGGAGTGGAGGCGGCCGAGCGCGCCGGGGTGCCCGCCTTCCT
GGAGACCTCCGCGCCCCGCAACCTCCCCTTCTACGAGCGGCTCGGCTTCACCGTCACCGCCGACGTCGAG
GTGCCCGAAGGACCGCGCACCTGGTGCATGACCCGCAAGCCCGGTGCCTGAACGCGTTAAGTCGACAATC
AACCTCTGGATTACAAAATTTGTGAAAGATTGACTGGTATTCTTAACTATGTTGCTCCTTTTACGCTATG
TGGATACGCTGCTTTAATGCCTTTGTATCATGCTATTGCTTCCCGTATGGCTTTCATTTTCTCCTCCTTG
TATAAATCCTGGTTGCTGTCTCTTTATGAGGAGTTGTGGCCCGTTGTCAGGCAACGTGGCGTGGTGTGCA
CTGTGTTTGCTGACGCAACCCCCACTGGTTGGGGCATTGCCACCACCTGTCAGCTCCTTTCCGGGACTTT
CGCTTTCCCCCTCCCTATTGCCACGGCGGAACTCATCGCCGCCTGCCTTGCCCGCTGCTGGACAGGGGCT
CGGCTGTTGGGCACTGACAATTCCGTGGTGTTGTCGGGGAAATCATCGTCCTTTCCTTGGCTGCTCGCCT
GTGTTGCCACCTGGATTCTGCGCGGGACGTCCTTCTGCTACGTCCCTTCGGCCCTCAATCCAGCGGACCT
TCCTTCCCGCGGCCTGCTGCCGGCTCTGCGGCCTCTTCCGCGTCTTCGCCTTCGCCCTCAGACGAGTCGG
ATCTCCCTTTGGGCCGCCTCCCCGCGTCGACTTTAAGACCAATGACTTACAAGGCAGCTGTAGATCTTAG
CCACTTTTTAAAAGAAAAGGGGGGACTGGAAGGGCTAATTCACTCCCAACGAAGACAAGATCTGCTTTTT
GCTTGTACTGGGTCTCTCTGGTTAGACCAGATCTGAGCCTGGGAGCTCTCTGGCTAACTAGGGAACCCAC
TGCTTAAGCCTCAATAAAGCTTGCCTTGAGTGCTTCAAGTAGTGTGTGCCCGTCTGTTGTGTGACTCTGG
TAACTAGAGATCCCTCAGACCCTTTTAGTCAGTGTGGAAAATCTCTAGCAGGGCCCGTTTAAACCCGCTG
ATCAGCCTCGACTGTGCCTTCTAGTTGCCAGCCATCTGTTGTTTGCCCCTCCCCCGTGCCTTCCTTGACC
CTGGAAGGTGCCACTCCCACTGTCCTTTCCTAATAAAATGAGGAAATTGCATCGCATTGTCTGAGTAGGT
GTCATTCTATTCTGGGGGGTGGGGTGGGGCAGGACAGCAAGGGGGAGGATTGGGAAGACAATAGCAGGCA
TGCTGGGGATGCGGTGGGCTCTATGGCTTCTGAGGCGGAAAGAACCAGCTGGGGCTCTAGGGGGTATCCC
C
[124 nt withheld, positions 8682-8805]
C
[91 nt withheld, positions 8807-8897]
A
[49 nt withheld, positions 8899-8947]
CCTTTGACGTTGGAGTCCACGTTCTTT
[37 nt withheld, positions 8975-9011]
ACCCTATCTCGGTCTATTCTTTTGATTTATAAGGGATTTTGCCGATTTCGGCCTATTGGTTAAAAAATGA
GCTGATTTAACAAAAATTTAACGCGAATTAATTCTGTGGAATGTGTGTCAGTTAGGGTGTGGAAAGTCCC
CAGGCTCCCCAGCAGGCAGAAGTATGCAAAGCATGCATCTCAATTAGTCAGCAACCAGGTGTGGAAAGTC
CCCAGGCTCCCCAGCAGGCAGAAGTATGCAAAGCATGCATCTCAATTAGTCAGCAACCATAGTCCCGCCC
CTAACTCCGCCCATCCCGCCCCTAACTCCGCCCAGTTCCGCCCATTCTCCGCCCCATGGCTGACTAATTT
TTTTTATTTATGCAGAGGCCGAGGCCGCCTCTGCCTCTGAGCTATTCCAGAAGTAGTGAGGAGGCTTTTT
TGGAGGCCTAGGCTTTTGCAAAAAGCTCCCGGGAGCTTGTATATCCATTTTCGGATCTGATCAGCACGTG
TTGACAATTAATCATCGGCATAGTATATCGGCATAGTATAATACGACAAGGTGAGGAACTAAACCATGGC
CAAGTTGACCAGTGCCGTTCCGGTGCTCACCGCGCGCGACGTCGCCGGAGCGGTCGAGTTCTGGACCGAC
CGGCTCGGGTTCTCCCGGGACTTCGTGGAGGACGACTTCGCCGGTGTGGTCCGGGACGACGTGACCCTGT
TCATCAGCGCGGTCCAGGACCAGGTGGTGCCGGACAACACCCTGGCCTGGGTGTGGGTGCGCGGCCTGGA
CGAGCTGTACGCCGAGTGGTCGGAGGTCGTGTCCACGAACTTCCGGGACGCCTCCGGGCCGGCCATGACC
GAGATCGGCGAGCAGCCGTGGGGGCGGGAGTTCGCCCTGCGCGACCCGGCCGGCAACTGCGTGCACTTCG
TGGCCGAGGAGCAGGACTGACACGTGCTACGAGATTTCGATTCCACCGCCGCCTTCTATGAAAGGTTGGG
CTTCGGAATCGTTTTCCGGGACGCCGGCTGGATGATCCTCCAGCGCGGGGATCTCATGCTGGAGTTCTTC
GCCCACCCCAACTTGTTTATTGCAGCTTATAATGGTTACAAATAAAGCAATAGCATCACAAATTTCACAA
ATAAAGCATTTTTTTCACTGCATTCTAGTTGTGGTTTGTCCAAACTCATCAATGTATCTTATCATGTCTG
TATACCGTCGACCTCTAGCTAGAGCTTGGCGTAATCATGGTCATAGCTGTTTCCTGTGTGAAATTGTTAT
CCGCTCACAATTCCACACAACATACGAGCCGGAAGCATAAAGTGTAAAGCCTGGGGTGCCTAATGAGTGA
GCTAACTCACATTAATTGCGTTGCGCTCACTGCCCGCTTTCCAGTCGGGAAACCTGTCGTGCCAGCTGCA
TTAATGAATCGGCCAACGCGCGGGGAGAGGCGGTTTGCGTATTGGGCGCTCTTCCGCTTCCTCGCTCACT
GACTCGCTGCGCTCGGTCGTTCGGCTGCGGCGAGCGGTATCAGCTCACTCAAAGGCGGTAATACGGTTAT
CCACAGAATCAGGGGATAACGCAGGAAAGAACATGTGAGCAAAAGGCCAGCAAAAGGCCAGGAACCGTAA
AAAGGCCGCGTTGCTGGCGTTTTTCCATAGGCTCCGCCCCCCTGACGAGCATCACAAAAATCGACGCTCA
AGTCAGAGGTGGCGAAACCCGACAGGACTATAAAGATACCAGGCGTTTCCCCCTGGAAGCTCCCTCGTGC
GCTCTCCTGTTCCGACCCTGCCGCTTACCGGATACCTGTCCGCCTTTCTCCCTTCGGGAAGCGTGGCGCT
TTCTCATAGCTCACGCTGTAGGTATCTCAGTTCGGTGTAGGTCGTTCGCTCCAAGCTGGGCTGTGTGCAC
GAACCCCCCGTTCAGCCCGACCGCTGCGCCTTATCCGGTAACTATCGTCTTGAGTCCAACCCGGTAAGAC
ACGACTTATCGCCACTGGCAGCAGCCACTGGTAACAGGATTAGCAGAGCGAGGTATGTAGGCGGTGCTAC
AGAGTTCTTGAAGTGGTGGCCTAACTACGGCTACACTAGAAGAACAGTATTTGGTATCTGCGCTCTGCTG
AAGCCAGTTACCTTCGGAAAAAGAGTTGGTAGCTCTTGATCCGGCAAACAAACCACCGCTGGTAGCGGTG
GTTTTTTTGTTTGCAAGCAGCAGATTACGCGCAGAAAAAAAGGATCTCAAGAAGATCCTTTGATCTTTTC
TACGGGGTCTGACGCTCAGTGGAACGAAAACTCACGTTAAGGGATTTTGGTCATGAGATTATCAAAAAGG
ATCTTCACCTAGATCCTTTTAAATTAAAAATGAAGTTTTAAATCAATCTAAAGTATATATGAGTAAACTT
GGTCTGACAGTTACCAATGCTTAATCAGTGAGGCACCTATCTCAGCGATCTGTCTATTTCGTTCATCCAT
AGTTGCCTGACTCCCCGTCGTGTAGATAACTACGATACGGGAGGGCTTACCATCTGGCCCCAGTGCTGCA
ATGATACCGCGAGACCCACGCTCACCGGCTCCAGATTTATCAGCAATAAACCAGCCAGCCGGAAGGGCCG
AGCGCAGAAGTGGTCCTGCAACTTTATCCGCCTCCATCCAGTCTATTAATTGTTGCCGGGAAGCTAGAGT
AAGTAGTTCGCCAGTTAATAGTTTGCGCAACGTTGTTGCCATTGCTACAGGCATCGTGGTGTCACGCTCG
TCGTTTGGTATGGCTTCATTCAGCTCCGGTTCCCAACGATCAAGGCGAGTTACATGATCCCCCATGTTGT
GCAAAAAAGCGGTTAGCTCCTTCGGTCCTCCGATCGTTGTCAGAAGTAAGTTGGCCGCAGTGTTATCACT
CATGGTTATGGCAGCACTGCATAATTCTCTTACTGTCATGCCATCCGTAAGATGCTTTTCTGTGACTGGT
GAGTACTCAACCAAGTCATTCTGAGAATAGTGTATGCGGCGACCGAGTTGCTCTTGCCCGGCGTCAATAC
GGGATAATACCGCGCCACATAGCAGAACTTTAAAAGTGCTCATCATTGGAAAACGTTCTTCGGGGCGAAA
ACTCTCAAGGATCTTACCGCTGTTGAGATCCAGTTCGATGTAACCCACTCGTGCACCCAACTGATCTTCA
GCATCTTTTACTTTCACCAGCGTTTCTGGGTGAGCAAAAACAGGAAGGCAAAATGCCGCAAAAAAGGGAA
TAAGGGCGACACGGAAATGTTGAATACTCATACTCTTCCTTTTTCAATATTATTGAAGCATTTATCAGGG
TTATTGTCTCATGAGCGGATACATATTTGAATGTATTTAGAAAAATAAACAAATAGGGGTTCCGCGCACA
TTTCCCCGAAAAGTGCCACCTGACGTCGACGGATCGGGAGATCTCCCGATCCCCTATGGTGCACTCTCAG
TACAATCTGCTCTGATGCCGCATAGTTAAGCCAGTATCTGCTCCCTGCTTGTGTGTTGGAGGTCGCTGAG
TAGTGCGCGAGCAAAATTTAAGCTACAACAAGGCAAGGCTTGACCGACAATTGCATGAAGAATCTGCTTA
GGGTTAGGCGTTTTGCGCTGCTTCGCGATGTACGGGCCAGATATACGCGTTGACATTGATTATTGACTAG
TTATTAATAGTAATCAATTACGGGGTCATTAGTTCATAGCCCATATATGGAGTTCCGCGTTACATAACTT
ACGGTAAATGGCCCGCCTGGCTGACCGCCCAACGACCCCCGCCCATTGACGTCAATAATGACGTATGTTC
CCATAGTAACGCCAATAGGGACTTTCCATTGACGTCAATGGGTGGAGTATTTACGGTAAACTGCCCACTT
GGCAGTACATCAAGTGTATCATATGCCAAGTACGCCCCCTATTGACGTCAATGACGGTAAATGGCCCGCC
TGGCATTATGCCCAGTACATGACCTTATGGGACTTTCCTACTTGGCAGTACATCTACGTATTAGTCATCG
CTATTACCATGG
